Addgene plasmid #118453: pDRF1-GW ymTurquoise2
Purpose: Overexpression of yeast codon-optimized mTq2
Depositing lab: Bas Teusink. Depositing organization: Vrije Universiteit Amsterdam. Publication: In vivo characterisation of fluorescent proteins in budding yeast. Botman D, de Groot DH, Schmidt P, Goedhart J, Teusink B. Sci Rep. 2019 Feb 19;9(1):2234. doi: 10.1038/s41598-019-38913-z. PubMed 30783202.
Backbone
  Vector backbone: pDRF1-GW
  Vector type: Yeast Expression
  Selectable markers: URA3
Growth in bacteria
  Bacterial resistance: Ampicillin, 100 μg/mL
  Growth temperature: 37°C
  Growth strain: DH5alpha
  Copy number: High Copy
Gene/Insert
  Gene/Insert name: ymTurquoise2
  Species: Synthetic
  Cloning method: Restriction Enzyme; 5′ cloning site unknown (unknown if destroyed); 3′ cloning site unknown (unknown if destroyed)
  Sequencing primers: 5′ AACAATCGTTAATAATTAATTAATTGG; 3′ GAGTCACTTTAAAATTTGTATACAC
Terms and licenses: Academic/Nonprofit Terms; Industry Terms: Not Available to Industry
How to cite: pDRF1-GW ymTurquoise2 was a gift from Bas Teusink (Addgene plasmid # 118453 ; http://n2t.net/addgene:118453 ; RRID:Addgene_118453)
