[The description below was written by a language model from this plasmid's Addgene catalogue record and pLannotate feature annotations shown in this document.]
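Description:
pDRF1-GW ymTurquoise2 is a 7,689 bp yeast–E. coli shuttle plasmid for overexpressing a yeast codon-optimized version of the cyan fluorescent protein mTurquoise2 in budding yeast. It is built on the pDRF1-GW yeast expression backbone. In bacteria it is maintained at high copy through a ColE1/pUC-type origin and selected with ampicillin via the β-lactamase gene. In yeast it replicates episomally from the 2μ origin and is selected by uracil prototrophy through URA3 with its native promoter, a marker that can also be counterselected with 5-FOA. An f1 origin and remnants of a pBluescript-type cloning region (lac promoter/operator, lacZα fragment, T7 promoter, partial MCS) are carried over from the parental vector and have no stated role in yeast expression.

The synthetic ymTurquoise2 open reading frame (about 717 bp) sits between attB1 and attB2 sites, reflecting the Gateway-compatible design of the backbone, although the catalogue entry lists restriction enzyme cloning with unknown sites. Downstream, an ADH1 coding fragment and the ADH1 terminator provide transcription termination. The promoter driving the insert is not named in the record. The region upstream of attB1 is annotated only with short fragments of yeast genomic sequence (BRP1, a predicted ORF and a tiny ARG4 promoter match), which suggests a yeast-derived promoter segment that the automated annotation did not identify. No fusion tags or targeting signals are annotated, so the protein is expressed on its own. The associated work characterised fluorescent proteins in vivo in budding yeast, so the plasmid serves for assessing mTurquoise2 performance there and as a source of the yeast-optimized coding sequence.
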