Features (pLannotate 1.2.2; 25 found; start..end, strand, type, name):
      3..257     -  CDS            BRP1 (fragment): BRP1_YEAST - Protein predicted: Swiss-Prot protein existence level 4. From Saccharomyces cerevisiae (strain ATCC 204508 / S288c) (Baker's yeast).
    359..375     -  promoter       ARG4 promoter (fragment): S. cerevisiae ARG4
    480..563     +  CDS            YG007_YEAST: Protein predicted: Swiss-Prot protein existence level 4. From Saccharomyces cerevisiae (strain ATCC 204508 / S288c) (Baker's yeast).
    800..824     +  protein_bind   attB1: mutant version of attB; recombination site for the Gateway® BP reaction BP Clonase™
    851..1567    +  CDS            mTurquoise2: mTurquoise2 is a basic (constitutively fluorescent) cyan fluorescent protein published in 2012, derived from Aequorea victoria. It is reported to be a rapidly-maturing monomer with very low acid sensitivity.
   1579..1603    -  protein_bind   attB2: mutant version of attB; recombination site for the Gateway® BP reaction BP Clonase™
   1631..1657    +  misc_feature   MCS (fragment): pBluescript multiple cloning site
   1666..1684    -  promoter       T7 promoter: promoter for bacteriophage T7 RNA polymerase
   1685..1828    +  CDS            ADH1 (fragment): ADH1_YEAST - Also known as ADC1. Experimental evidence at protein level: Swiss-Prot protein existence level 1. This isozyme preferentially catalyzes the conversion of primary unbranched alcohols to their corresponding aldehydes. Also shows activity toward secondary alcohols. From Saccharomyces cerevisiae (strain ATCC 204508 / S288c) (Baker's yeast).
   1832..2019    +  terminator     ADH1 terminator: S. cerevisiae ADH1; transcription terminator for the S. cerevisiae alcohol dehydrogenase 1 (ADH1) gene
   2027..2184    +  CDS            lacZα (fragment): LacZα fragment of β-galactosidase; lacZ fragment
   2190..2241    -  misc_feature   bom (fragment): basis of mobility region from pBR322
   2246..2329    +  CDS            RAF1 (fragment): RAF_YEAST - Experimental evidence at transcript level: Swiss-Prot protein existence level 2. Antagonizes transcriptional repression of recombinase FLP by REP1-REP2. May play a role in plasmid partitioning. From Saccharomyces cerevisiae (strain ATCC 204508 / S288c) (Baker's yeast).
   2483..3829    -  rep_origin     2μ ori: yeast 2μ plasmid origin of replication
   3834..3850    -  promoter       tet promoter (fragment): E. coli promoter for tetracycline efflux protein gene
   3940..4743    -  CDS            URA3: orotidine-5'-phosphate decarboxylase, required for uracil biosynthesis; S. cerevisiae URA3; yeast auxotrophic marker, counterselectable with 5-fluoroorotic acid (5-FOA)
   4744..4959    -  promoter       URA3 promoter: S. cerevisiae URA3
   5070..5174    +  promoter       AmpR promoter: bla
   5175..6035    +  CDS            AmpR: β-lactamase; bla; confers resistance to ampicillin, carbenicillin, and related antibiotics
   6206..6794    +  rep_origin     ori: high-copy-number ColE1/pMB1/pBR322/pUC origin of replication
   6977..7069    +  CDS            lacI (fragment): lac repressor; lacI; The lac repressor binds to the lac operator to inhibit transcription in E. coli. This inhibition can be relieved by adding lactose or isopropyl-β-D-thiogalactopyranoside (IPTG).
   7082..7103    +  protein_bind   CAP binding site: CAP binding activates transcription in the presence of cAMP. E. coli catabolite activator protein
   7118..7148    +  promoter       lac promoter: promoter for the E. coli lac operon
   7156..7172    +  protein_bind   lac operator: The lac repressor binds to the lac operator to inhibit transcription in E. coli. This inhibition can be relieved by adding lactose or isopropyl-β-D-thiogalactopyranoside (IPTG). lac repressor encoded by lacI
   7253..7681    -  rep_origin     f1 ori (sequence partly withheld): f1 bacteriophage origin of replication; arrow indicates direction of (+) strand synthesis
>Addgene plasmid #118453 | pDRF1-GW ymTurquoise2 | depositor full sequence | sequence record 223816 | pDRF1-GW ymTurquoise2 sequence 7689 bps
CAAGCTTCCTGAAACGGAGAAACATAAACAGGCATTGCTGGGATCACCCATACATCACTCTGTTTTGCCT
GACCTTTTCCGGTAATTTGAAAACAAACCCGGTCTCGAAGCGGAGATCCGGCGATAATTACCGCAGAAAT
AAACCCATACACGAGACGTAGAACCAGCCGCACATGGCCGGAGAAACTCCTGCGAGAATTTCGTAAACTC
GCGCGCATTGCATCTGTATTTCCTAATGCGGCACTTCCAGGCCTCGATCGAGACCGTTTATCCATTGCTT
TTTTGTTGTCTTTTTCCCTCGTTCACAGAAAGTCTGAAGAAGCTATAGTAGAACTATGAGCTTTTTTTGT
TTCTGTTTTCCTTTTTTTTTTTTTTACCTCTGTGGAAATTGTTACTCTCACACTCTTTAGTTCGTTTGTT
TGTTTTGTTTATTCCAATTATGACCGGTGACGAAACGTGGTCGATGGTGGGTACCGCTTATGCTCCCCTC
CATTAGTTTCGATTATATAAAAAGGCCAAATATTGTATTATTTTCAAATGTCCTATCATTATCGTCTAAC
ATCTAATTTCTCTTAAATTTTTTCTCTTTCTTTCCTATAACACCAATAGTGAAAATCTTTTTTTCTTCTA
TATCTACAAAAACTTTTTTTTTCTATCAACCTCGTTGATAAATTTTTTCTTTAACAATCGTTAATAATTA
ATTAATTGGAAAATAACCATTTTTTCTCTCTTTTATACACACATTCAAAAGAAAGAAAAAAAATATACCC
CAGCCTCGACTAGTGAATTCGCGGCCATCACAAGTTTGTACAAAAAAGCAGGCTGCTAGCACTAGTAAGC
TTTTAATTAAATGGTTAGTAAAGGTGAAGAATTGTTTACAGGTGTTGTTCCAATTTTAGTTGAATTAGAT
GGTGACGTTAACGGTCATAAATTTTCTGTTTCAGGTGAAGGGGAGGGTGACGCCACTTATGGTAAATTGA
CTTTGAAATTCATTTGTACTACTGGTAAATTGCCTGTTCCATGGCCAACTTTAGTTACTACTTTATCTTG
GGGTGTTCAATGTTTTGCTAGATATCCAGATCATATGAAACAACATGATTTCTTTAAATCTGCTATGCCT
GAAGGTTATGTACAAGAAAGAACTATTTTCTTTAAAGATGATGGTAATTATAAAACTAGAGCTGAAGTTA
AATTTGAAGGAGATACTTTAGTTAATAGAATTGAATTGAAAGGTATTGATTTTAAGGAAGATGGTAATAT
ATTAGGTCATAAATTAGAATATAATTATTTTAGTGATAATGTTTATATAACAGCTGATAAACAAAAGAAT
GGTATAAAAGCTAATTTTAAAATTAGACATAATATTGAAGATGGAGGTGTTCAATTAGCTGATCATTATC
AACAAAATACCCCAATCGGCGACGGTCCAGTCTTGTTGCCAGACAACCACTACCTGTCTACCCAATCCAA
GTTGTCCAAGGACCCAAACGAAAAGAGAGACCACATGGTTTTGTTGGAATTCGTCACCGCCGCCGGCATC
ACCTTGGGTATGGACGAATTGTACAAGTAAGCGGCCGCACCCAGCTTTCTTGTACAAAGTGGTGTAGTTA
ATTCATGATGGCCGCTGCAGGTCGACCTCGAGGGGGGGCCCGGTACCCAATTCGCCCTATAGTGAGTCGT
ATTACGCGCGGATCCAGCTTTGGACTTCTTCGCCAGAGGTTTGGTCAAGTCTCCAATCAAGGTTGTCGGC
TTGTCTACCTTGCCAGAAATTTACGAAAAGATGGAAAAGGGTCAAATCGTTGGTAGATACGTTGTTGACA
CTTCTAAATAAGCGAATTTCTTATGATTTATGATTTTTATTATTAAATAAGTTATAAAAAAAATAAGTGT
ATACAAATTTTAAAGTGACTCTTAGGTTTTAAAACGANAATTCTTATTCTTGAGTAACTCTTTCCTGTAG
GTCAGGTTGCTTTCTCAGGTATAGCATGAGGTCGCTCTTATTGACCACACCTCTACCGGCATGCCAATTC
ACTGGCCGTCGTTTTACAACGTCGTGACTGGGAAAACCCTGGCGTTACCCAACTTAATCGCCTTGCAGCA
CATCCCCCTTTCGCCAGCTGGCGTAATAGCGAAGAGGCCCGCACCGATCGCCCTTCCCAACAGTTGCGCA
GCCTGAATGGCGAATGGCGCCTGATGCGGTATTTTCTCCTTACGCATCTGTGCGGTATTTCACACCGCAT
AATCGGATCGTACTTGTTACCCATCATTGAATTTTGAACATCCGAACCTGGGAGTTTTCCCTGAAACAGA
TAGTATATTTGAACCTGTATAATAATATATAGTCTAGCGCTTTACGGAAGACAATGTATGTATTTCGGTT
CCTGGAGAAACTATTGCATCTATTGCATAGGTAATCTTGCACGTCGCATCCCCGGTTCATTTTCTGCGTT
TCCATCTTGCACTTCAATAGCATATCTTTGTTAACGAAGCATCTGTGCTTCATTTTGTAGAACAAAAATG
CAACGCGAGAGCGCTAATTTTTCAAACAAAGAATCTGAGCTGCATTTTTACAGAACAGAAATGCAACGCG
AAAGCGCTATTTTACCAACGAAGAATCTGTGCTTCATTTTTGTAAAACAAAAATGCAACGCGAGAGCGCT
AATTTTTCAAACAAAGAATCTGAGCTGCATTTTTACAGAACAGAAATGCAACGCGAGAGCGCTATTTTAC
CAACAAAGAATCTATACTTCTTTTTTGTTCTACAAAAATGCATCCCGAGAGCGCTATTTTTCTAACAAAG
CATCTTAGATTACTTTTTTTCTCCTTTGTGCGCTCTATAATGCAGTCTCTTGATAACTTTTTGCACTGTA
GGTCCGTTAAGGTTAGAAGAAGGCTACTTTGGTGTCTATTTTCTCTTCCATAAAAAAAGCCTGACTCCAC
TTCCCGCGTTTACTGATTACTAGCGAAGCTGCGGGTGCATTTTTTCAAGATAAAGGCATCCCCGATTATA
TTCTATACCGATGTGGATTGCGCATACTTTGTGAACAGAAAGTGATAGCGTTGATGATTCTTCATTGGTC
AGAAAATTATGAACGGTTTCTTCTATTTTGTCTCTATATACTACGTATAGGAAATGTTTACATTTTCGTA
TTGTTTTCGATTCACTCTATGAATAGTTCTTACTACAATTTTTTTGTCTAAAGAGTAATACTAGAGATAA
ACATAAAAAATGTAGAGGTCGAGTTTAGATGCAAGTTCAAGGAGCGAAAGGTGGATGGGTAGGTTATATA
GGGATATAGCACAGAGATATATAGCAAAGAGATACTTTTGAGCAATGTTTGTGGAAGCGGTATTCGCAAT
ATTTTAGTAGCTCGTTACAGTCCGGTGCGTTTTTGGTTTTTTGAAAGTGCGTCTTCAGAGCGCTTTTGGT
TTTCAAAAGCGCTCTGAAGTTCCTATACTTTCTAGCTAGAGAATAGGAACTTCGGAATAGGAACTTCAAA
GCGTTTCCGAAAACGAGCGCTTCCGAAAATGCAACGCGAGCTGCGCACATACAGCTCACTGTTCACGTCG
CACCTATATCTGCGTGTTGCCTGTATATATATATACATGAGAAGAACGGCATAGTGCGTGTTTATGCTTA
AATGCGTACTTATATGCGTCTATTTATGTAGGATGAAAGGTAGTCTAGTACCTCCTGTGATATTATCCCA
TTCCATGCGGGGTATCGTATGCTTCCTTCAGCACTACCCTTTAGCTGTTCTATATGCTGCCACTCCTCAA
TTGGATTAGTCTCATCCTTCAATGCTATCATTTCCTTTGATATTGGATCGATCCGATGATAAGCTGTCAA
ACATGAGAATTGGGTAATAACTGATATAATTAAATTGAAGCTCTAATTTGTGAGTTTAGTATACATGCAT
TTACTTATAATACAGTTTTTTAGTTTTGCTGGCCGCATCTTCTCAAATATGCTTCCCAGCCTGCTTTTCT
GTAACGTTCACCCTCTACCTTAGCATCCCTTCCCTTTGCAAATAGTCCTCTTCCAACAATAATAATGTCA
GATCCTGTAGAGACCACATCATCCACGGTTCTATACTGTTGACCCAATGCGTCTCCCTTGTCATCTAAAC
CCACACCGGGTGTCATAATCAACCAATCGTAACCTTCATCTCTTCCACCCATGTCTCTTTGAGCAATAAA
GCCGATAACAAAATCTTTGTCGCTCTTCGCAATGTCAACAGTACCCTTAGTATATTCTCCAGTAGATAGG
GAGCCCTTGCATGACAATTCTGCTAACATCAAAAGGCCTCTAGGTTCCTTTGTTACTTCTTCTGCCGCCT
GCTTCAAACCGCTAACAATACCTGGGCCCACCACACCGTGTGCATTCGTAATGTCTGCCCATTCTGCTAT
TCTGTATACACCCGCAGAGTACTGCAATTTGACTGTATTACCAATGTCAGCAAATTTTCTGTCTTCGAAG
AGTAAAAAATTGTACTTGGCGGATAATGCCTTTAGCGGCTTAACTGTGCCCTCCATGGAAAAATCAGTCA
AGATATCCACATGTGTTTTTAGTAAACAAATTTTGGGACCTAATGCTTCAACTAACTCCAGTAATTCCTT
GGTGGTACGAACATCCAATGAAGCACACAAGTTTGTTTGCTTTTCGTGCATGATATTAAATAGCTTGGCA
GCAACAGGACTAGGATGAGTAGCAGCACGTTCCTTATATGTAGCTTTCGACATGATTTATCTTCGTTTCC
TGCATGTTTTTGTTCTGTGCAGTTGGGTTAAGAATACTGGGCAATTTCATGTTTCTTCAACACTACATAT
GCGTATATATACCAATCTAAGTCTGTGCTCCTTCCTTCGTTCTTCCTTCTGTTCGGAGATTACCGAATCA
AAAAAATTTCAAGGAAACCGAAATCAAAAAAAAGAATAAAAAAAAAATGATGAATTGAAAAGCTAATTCT
TGAAGACGAAAGGGCCTCGTGATACGCCTATTTTTATAGGTTAATGTCATGATAATAATGGTTTCTTAGA
CGTCAGGTGGCACTTTTCGGGGAAATGTGCGCGGAACCCCTATTTGTTTATTTTTCTAAATACATTCAAA
TATGTATCCGCTCATGAGACAATAACCCTGATAAATGCTTCAATAATATTGAAAAAGGAAGAGTATGAGT
ATTCAACATTTCCGTGTCGCCCTTATTCCCTTTTTTGCGGCATTTTGCCTTCCTGTTTTTGCTCACCCAG
AAACGCTGGTGAAAGTAAAAGATGCTGAAGATCAGTTGGGTGCACGAGTGGGTTACATCGAACTGGATCT
CAACAGCGGTAAGATCCTTGAGAGTTTTCGCCCCGAAGAACGTTTTCCAATGATGAGCACTTTTAAAGTT
CTGCTATGTGGCGCGGTATTATCCCGTATTGACGCCGGGCAAGAGCAACTCGGTCGCCGCATACACTATT
CTCAGAATGACTTGGTTGAGTACTCACCAGTCACAGAAAAGCATCTTACGGATGGCATGACAGTAAGAGA
ATTATGCAGTGCTGCCATAACCATGAGTGATAACACTGCGGCCAACTTACTTCTGACAACGATCGGAGGA
CCGAAGGAGCTAACCGCTTTTTTGCACAACATGGGGGATCATGTAACTCGCCTTGATCGTTGGGAACCGG
AGCTGAATGAAGCCATACCAAACGACGAGCGTGACACCACGATGCCTGTAGCAATGGCAACAACGTTGCG
CAAACTATTAACTGGCGAACTACTTACTCTAGCTTCCCGGCAACAATTAATAGACTGGATGGAGGCGGAT
AAAGTTGCAGGACCACTTCTGCGCTCGGCCCTTCCGGCTGGCTGGTTTATTGCTGATAAATCTGGAGCCG
GTGAGCGTGGGTCTCGCGGTATCATTGCAGCACTGGGGCCAGATGGTAAGCCCTCCCGTATCGTAGTTAT
CTACACGACGGGGAGTCAGGCAACTATGGATGAACGAAATAGACAGATCGCTGAGATAGGTGCCTCACTG
ATTAAGCATTGGTAACTGTCAGACCAAGTTTACTCATATATACTTTAGATTGATTTAAAACTTCATTTTT
AATTTAAAAGGATCTAGGTGAAGATCCTTTTTGATAATCTCATGACCAAAATCCCTTAACGTGAGTTTTC
GTTCCACTGAGCGTCAGACCCCGTAGAAAAGATCAAAGGATCTTCTTGAGATCCTTTTTTTCTGCGCGTA
ATCTGCTGCTTGCAAACAAAAAAACCACCGCTACCAGCGGTGGTTTGTTTGCCGGATCAAGAGCTACCAA
CTCTTTTTCCGAAGGTAACTGGCTTCAGCAGAGCGCAGATACCAAATACTGTTCTTCTAGTGTAGCCGTA
GTTAGGCCACCACTTCAAGAACTCTGTAGCACCGCCTACATACCTCGCTCTGCTAATCCTGTTACCAGTG
GCTGCTGCCAGTGGCGATAAGTCGTGTCTTACCGGGTTGGACTCAAGACGATAGTTACCGGATAAGGCGC
AGCGGTCGGGCTGAACGGGGGGTTCGTGCACACAGCCCAGCTTGGAGCGAACGACCTACACCGAACTGAG
ATACCTACAGCGTGAGCTATGAGAAAGCGCCACGCTTCCCGAAGGGAGAAAGGCGGACAGGTATCCGGTA
AGCGGCAGGGTCGGAACAGGAGAGCGCACGAGGGAGCTTCCAGGGGGAAACGCCTGGTATCTTTATAGTC
CTGTCGGGTTTCGCCACCTCTGACTTGAGCGTCGATTTTTGTGATGCTCGTCAGGGGGGCGGAGCCTATG
GAAAAACGCCAGCAACGCGGCCTTTTTACGGTTCCTGGCCTTTTGCTGGCCTTTTGCTCACATGTTCTTT
CCTGCGTTATCCCCTGATTCTGTGGATAACCGTATTACCGCCTTTGAGTGAGCTGATACCGCTCGCCGCA
GCCGAACGACCGAGCGCAGCGAGTCAGTGAGCGAGGAAGCGGAAGAGCGCCCAATACGCAAACCGCCTCT
CCCCGCGCGTTGGCCGATTCATTAATGCAGCTGGCACGACAGGTTTCCCGACTGGAAAGCGGGCAGTGAG
CGCAACGCAATTAATGTGAGTTAGCTCACTCATTAGGCACCCCAGGCTTTACACTTTATGCTTCCGGCTC
GTATGTTGTGTGGAATTGTGAGCGGATAACAATTTCACACAGGAAACAGCTATGACCATGATTACGCCAA
GCTTACCGCATCAGGAAATTGTAAGCGTTAATATTTTGTTAAAATTCGCGTTAAATTTTTGTTAAATCAG
CTCATTTTTTAACCAATAGGCCGAAATCGGCAAAATCCCTTATAAATCAAAAGAATAGACCGAGATAGGG
T
[37 nt withheld, positions 7352-7388]
AAAGAACGTGGACTCCAACGTCAAAGG
[49 nt withheld, positions 7416-7464]
T
[91 nt withheld, positions 7466-7556]
G
[124 nt withheld, positions 7558-7681]
CCATTCGC
