Features (pLannotate 1.2.2; 25 found; start..end, strand, type, name):
      3..257     -  CDS            BRP1 (fragment): BRP1_YEAST - Protein predicted: Swiss-Prot protein existence level 4. From Saccharomyces cerevisiae (strain ATCC 204508 / S288c) (Baker's yeast).
    359..375     -  promoter       ARG4 promoter (fragment): S. cerevisiae ARG4
    480..563     +  CDS            YG007_YEAST: Protein predicted: Swiss-Prot protein existence level 4. From Saccharomyces cerevisiae (strain ATCC 204508 / S288c) (Baker's yeast).
    800..824     +  protein_bind   attB1: mutant version of attB; recombination site for the Gateway® BP reaction BP Clonase™
    851..1567    +  CDS            mTurquoise2: mTurquoise2 is a basic (constitutively fluorescent) cyan fluorescent protein published in 2012, derived from Aequorea victoria. It is reported to be a rapidly-maturing monomer with very low acid sensitivity.
   1579..1603    -  protein_bind   attB2: mutant version of attB; recombination site for the Gateway® BP reaction BP Clonase™
   1631..1657    +  misc_feature   MCS (fragment): pBluescript multiple cloning site
   1666..1684    -  promoter       T7 promoter: promoter for bacteriophage T7 RNA polymerase
   1685..1828    +  CDS            ADH1 (fragment): ADH1_YEAST - Also known as ADC1. Experimental evidence at protein level: Swiss-Prot protein existence level 1. This isozyme preferentially catalyzes the conversion of primary unbranched alcohols to their corresponding aldehydes. Also shows activity toward secondary alcohols. From Saccharomyces cerevisiae (strain ATCC 204508 / S288c) (Baker's yeast).
   1832..2019    +  terminator     ADH1 terminator: S. cerevisiae ADH1; transcription terminator for the S. cerevisiae alcohol dehydrogenase 1 (ADH1) gene
   2027..2184    +  CDS            lacZα (fragment): LacZα fragment of β-galactosidase; lacZ fragment
   2190..2241    -  misc_feature   bom (fragment): basis of mobility region from pBR322
   2246..2329    +  CDS            RAF1 (fragment): RAF_YEAST - Experimental evidence at transcript level: Swiss-Prot protein existence level 2. Antagonizes transcriptional repression of recombinase FLP by REP1-REP2. May play a role in plasmid partitioning. From Saccharomyces cerevisiae (strain ATCC 204508 / S288c) (Baker's yeast).
   2483..3829    -  rep_origin     2μ ori: yeast 2μ plasmid origin of replication
   3834..3850    -  promoter       tet promoter (fragment): E. coli promoter for tetracycline efflux protein gene
   3940..4743    -  CDS            URA3: orotidine-5'-phosphate decarboxylase, required for uracil biosynthesis; S. cerevisiae URA3; yeast auxotrophic marker, counterselectable with 5-fluoroorotic acid (5-FOA)
   4744..4959    -  promoter       URA3 promoter: S. cerevisiae URA3
   5070..5174    +  promoter       AmpR promoter: bla
   5175..6035    +  CDS            AmpR: β-lactamase; bla; confers resistance to ampicillin, carbenicillin, and related antibiotics
   6206..6794    +  rep_origin     ori: high-copy-number ColE1/pMB1/pBR322/pUC origin of replication
   6977..7069    +  CDS            lacI (fragment): lac repressor; lacI; The lac repressor binds to the lac operator to inhibit transcription in E. coli. This inhibition can be relieved by adding lactose or isopropyl-β-D-thiogalactopyranoside (IPTG).
   7082..7103    +  protein_bind   CAP binding site: CAP binding activates transcription in the presence of cAMP. E. coli catabolite activator protein
   7118..7148    +  promoter       lac promoter: promoter for the E. coli lac operon
   7156..7172    +  protein_bind   lac operator: The lac repressor binds to the lac operator to inhibit transcription in E. coli. This inhibition can be relieved by adding lactose or isopropyl-β-D-thiogalactopyranoside (IPTG). lac repressor encoded by lacI
   7253..7681    -  rep_origin     f1 ori (sequence partly withheld): f1 bacteriophage origin of replication; arrow indicates direction of (+) strand synthesis
>Addgene plasmid #118453 | pDRF1-GW ymTurquoise2 | addgene full sequence | sequence record 236951 | Addgene NGS Result
CAAGCTTCCTGAAACGGAGAAACATAAACAGGCATTGCTGGGATCACCCATACATCACTCTGTTTTGCCT
GACCTTTTCCGGTAATTTGAAAACAAACCCGGTCTCGAAGCGGAGATCCGGCGATAATTACCGCAGAAAT
AAACCCATACACGAGACGTAGAACCAGCCGCACATGGCCGGAGAAACTCCTGCGAGAATTTCGTAAACTC
GCGCGCATTGCATCTGTATTTCCTAATGCGGCACTTCCAGGCCTCGATCGAGACCGTTTATCCATTGCTT
TTTTGTTGTCTTTTTCCCTCGTTCACAGAAAGTCTGAAGAAGCTATAGTAGAACTATGAGCTTTTTTTGT
TTCTGTTTTCCTTTTTTTTTTTTTTACCTCTGTGGAAATTGTTACTCTCACACTCTTTAGTTCGTTTGTT
TGTTTTGTTTATTCCAATTATGACCGGTGACGAAACGTGGTCGATGGTGGGTACCGCTTATGCTCCCCTC
CATTAGTTTCGATTATATAAAAAGGCCAAATATTGTATTATTTTCAAATGTCCTATCATTATCGTCTAAC
ATCTAATTTCTCTTAAATTTTTTCTCTTTCTTTCCTATAACACCAATAGTGAAAATCTTTTTTTCTTCTA
TATCTACAAAAACTTTTTTTTTCTATCAACCTCGTTGATAAATTTTTTCTTTAACAATCGTTAATAATTA
ATTAATTGGAAAATAACCATTTTTTCTCTCTTTTATACACACATTCAAAAGAAAGAAAAAAAATATACCC
CAGCCTCGACTAGTGAATTCGCGGCCATCACAAGTTTGTACAAAAAAGCAGGCTGCTAGCACTAGTAAGC
TTTTAATTAAATGGTTAGTAAAGGTGAAGAATTGTTCACTGGTGTAGTGCCAATTTTAGTAGAATTAGAT
GGTGACGTTAACGGTCATAAGTTCTCTGTAAGCGGTGAAGGTGAAGGTGACGCAACATACGGTAAATTAA
CTTTGAAATTCATTTGTACTACAGGTAAATTACCAGTTCCATGGCCAACTTTGGTTACTACTTTGTCTTG
GGGTGTTCAATGTTTCGCTAGATACCCAGATCATATGAAGCAACATGATTTCTTTAAGTCTGCTATGCCA
GAAGGTTACGTTCAAGAAAGAACTATCTTCTTCAAGGATGATGGTAACTATAAGACTAGAGCTGAAGTTA
AGTTCGAAGGAGATACTTTAGTTAATAGAATTGAATTGAAGGGTATTGATTTTAAGGAAGATGGTAATAT
TTTGGGTCATAAGTTGGAATATAATTACTTCTCTGATAACGTTTACATTACTGCTGATAAGCAAAAGAAC
GGTATTAAGGCGAACTTCAAGATTAGACATAACATTGAAGATGGTGGTGTTCAATTAGCTGATCATTACC
AACAAAACACTCCAATTGGTGACGGTCCAGTTTTGTTGCCAGATAACCATTACTTGTCTACTCAATCTAA
GTTGTCTAAGGATCCAAACGAAAAGAGAGATCATATGGTTTTGTTGGAATTCGTTACTGCTGCTGGGATC
ACTTTAGGTATGGATGAATTGTATAAATAAGCGGCCGCACCCAGCTTTCTTGTACAAAGTGGTGTAGTTA
ATTCATGATGGCCGCTGCAGGTCGACCTCGAGGGGGGGCCCGGTACCCAATTCGCCCTATAGTGAGTCGT
ATTACGCGCGGATCCAGCTTTGGACTTCTTCGCCAGAGGTTTGGTCAAGTCTCCAATCAAGGTTGTCGGC
TTGTCTACCTTGCCAGAAATTTACGAAAAGATGGAAAAGGGTCAAATCGTTGGTAGATACGTTGTTGACA
CTTCTAAATAAGCGAATTTCTTATGATTTATGATTTTTATTATTAAATAAGTTATAAAAAAAATAAGTGT
ATACAAATTTTAAAGTGACTCTTAGGTTTTAAAACGAAAATTCTTATTCTTGAGTAACTCTTTCCTGTAG
GTCAGGTTGCTTTCTCAGGTATAGCATGAGGTCGCTCTTATTGACCACACCTCTACCGGCATGCCAATTC
ACTGGCCGTCGTTTTACAACGTCGTGACTGGGAAAACCCTGGCGTTACCCAACTTAATCGCCTTGCAGCA
CATCCCCCTTTCGCCAGCTGGCGTAATAGCGAAGAGGCCCGCACCGATCGCCCTTCCCAACAGTTGCGCA
GCCTGAATGGCGAATGGCGCCTGATGCGGTATTTTCTCCTTACGCATCTGTGCGGTATTTCACACCGCAT
AATCGGATCGTACTTGTTACCCATCATTGAATTTTGAACATCCGAACCTGGGAGTTTTCCCTGAAACAGA
TAGTATATTTGAACCTGTATAATAATATATAGTCTAGCGCTTTACGGAAGACAATGTATGTATTTCGGTT
CCTGGAGAAACTATTGCATCTATTGCATAGGTAATCTTGCACGTCGCATCCCCGGTTCATTTTCTGCGTT
TCCATCTTGCACTTCAATAGCATATCTTTGTTAACGAAGCATCTGTGCTTCATTTTGTAGAACAAAAATG
CAACGCGAGAGCGCTAATTTTTCAAACAAAGAATCTGAGCTGCATTTTTACAGAACAGAAATGCAACGCG
AAAGCGCTATTTTACCAACGAAGAATCTGTGCTTCATTTTTGTAAAACAAAAATGCAACGCGAGAGCGCT
AATTTTTCAAACAAAGAATCTGAGCTGCATTTTTACAGAACAGAAATGCAACGCGAGAGCGCTATTTTAC
CAACAAAGAATCTATACTTCTTTTTTGTTCTACAAAAATGCATCCCGAGAGCGCTATTTTTCTAACAAAG
CATCTTAGATTACTTTTTTTCTCCTTTGTGCGCTCTATAATGCAGTCTCTTGATAACTTTTTGCACTGTA
GGTCCGTTAAGGTTAGAAGAAGGCTACTTTGGTGTCTATTTTCTCTTCCATAAAAAAAGCCTGACTCCAC
TTCCCGCGTTTACTGATTACTAGCGAAGCTGCGGGTGCATTTTTTCAAGATAAAGGCATCCCCGATTATA
TTCTATACCGATGTGGATTGCGCATACTTTGTGAACAGAAAGTGATAGCGTTGATGATTCTTCATTGGTC
AGAAAATTATGAACGGTTTCTTCTATTTTGTCTCTATATACTACGTATAGGAAATGTTTACATTTTCGTA
TTGTTTTCGATTCACTCTATGAATAGTTCTTACTACAATTTTTTTGTCTAAAGAGTAATACTAGAGATAA
ACATAAAAAATGTAGAGGTCGAGTTTAGATGCAAGTTCAAGGAGCGAAAGGTGGATGGGTAGGTTATATA
GGGATATAGCACAGAGATATATAGCAAAGAGATACTTTTGAGCAATGTTTGTGGAAGCGGTATTCGCAAT
ATTTTAGTAGCTCGTTACAGTCCGGTGCGTTTTTGGTTTTTTGAAAGTGCGTCTTCAGAGCGCTTTTGGT
TTTCAAAAGCGCTCTGAAGTTCCTATACTTTCTAGCTAGAGAATAGGAACTTCGGAATAGGAACTTCAAA
GCGTTTCCGAAAACGAGCGCTTCCGAAAATGCAACGCGAGCTGCGCACATACAGCTCACTGTTCACGTCG
CACCTATATCTGCGTGTTGCCTGTATATATATATACATGAGAAGAACGGCATAGTGCGTGTTTATGCTTA
AATGCGTACTTATATGCGTCTATTTATGTAGGATGAAAGGTAGTCTAGTACCTCCTGTGATATTATCCCA
TTCCATGCGGGGTATCGTATGCTTCCTTCAGCACTACCCTTTAGCTGTTCTATATGCTGCCACTCCTCAA
TTGGATTAGTCTCATCCTTCAATGCTATCATTTCCTTTGATATTGGATCGATCCGATGATAAGCTGTCAA
ACATGAGAATTGGGTAATAACTGATATAATTAAATTGAAGCTCTAATTTGTGAGTTTAGTATACATGCAT
TTACTTATAATACAGTTTTTTAGTTTTGCTGGCCGCATCTTCTCAAATATGCTTCCCAGCCTGCTTTTCT
GTAACGTTCACCCTCTACCTTAGCATCCCTTCCCTTTGCAAATAGTCCTCTTCCAACAATAATAATGTCA
GATCCTGTAGAGACCACATCATCCACGGTTCTATACTGTTGACCCAATGCGTCTCCCTTGTCATCTAAAC
CCACACCGGGTGTCATAATCAACCAATCGTAACCTTCATCTCTTCCACCCATGTCTCTTTGAGCAATAAA
GCCGATAACAAAATCTTTGTCGCTCTTCGCAATGTCAACAGTACCCTTAGTATATTCTCCAGTAGATAGG
GAGCCCTTGCATGACAATTCTGCTAACATCAAAAGGCCTCTAGGTTCCTTTGTTACTTCTTCTGCCGCCT
GCTTCAAACCGCTAACAATACCTGGGCCCACCACACCGTGTGCATTCGTAATGTCTGCCCATTCTGCTAT
TCTGTATACACCCGCAGAGTACTGCAATTTGACTGTATTACCAATGTCAGCAAATTTTCTGTCTTCGAAG
AGTAAAAAATTGTACTTGGCGGATAATGCCTTTAGCGGCTTAACTGTGCCCTCCATGGAAAAATCAGTCA
AGATATCCACATGTGTTTTTAGTAAACAAATTTTGGGACCTAATGCTTCAACTAACTCCAGTAATTCCTT
GGTGGTACGAACATCCAATGAAGCACACAAGTTTGTTTGCTTTTCGTGCATGATATTAAATAGCTTGGCA
GCAACAGGACTAGGATGAGTAGCAGCACGTTCCTTATATGTAGCTTTCGACATGATTTATCTTCGTTTCC
TGCATGTTTTTGTTCTGTGCAGTTGGGTTAAGAATACTGGGCAATTTCATGTTTCTTCAACACTACATAT
GCGTATATATACCAATCTAAGTCTGTGCTCCTTCCTTCGTTCTTCCTTCTGTTCGGAGATTACCGAATCA
AAAAAATTTCAAGGAAACCGAAATCAAAAAAAAGAATAAAAAAAAAATGATGAATTGAAAAGCTAATTCT
TGAAGACGAAAGGGCCTCGTGATACGCCTATTTTTATAGGTTAATGTCATGATAATAATGGTTTCTTAGA
CGTCAGGTGGCACTTTTCGGGGAAATGTGCGCGGAACCCCTATTTGTTTATTTTTCTAAATACATTCAAA
TATGTATCCGCTCATGAGACAATAACCCTGATAAATGCTTCAATAATATTGAAAAAGGAAGAGTATGAGT
ATTCAACATTTCCGTGTCGCCCTTATTCCCTTTTTTGCGGCATTTTGCCTTCCTGTTTTTGCTCACCCAG
AAACGCTGGTGAAAGTAAAAGATGCTGAAGATCAGTTGGGTGCACGAGTGGGTTACATCGAACTGGATCT
CAACAGCGGTAAGATCCTTGAGAGTTTTCGCCCCGAAGAACGTTTTCCAATGATGAGCACTTTTAAAGTT
CTGCTATGTGGCGCGGTATTATCCCGTATTGACGCCGGGCAAGAGCAACTCGGTCGCCGCATACACTATT
CTCAGAATGACTTGGTTGAGTACTCACCAGTCACAGAAAAGCATCTTACGGATGGCATGACAGTAAGAGA
ATTATGCAGTGCTGCCATAACCATGAGTGATAACACTGCGGCCAACTTACTTCTGACAACGATCGGAGGA
CCGAAGGAGCTAACCGCTTTTTTGCACAACATGGGGGATCATGTAACTCGCCTTGATCGTTGGGAACCGG
AGCTGAATGAAGCCATACCAAACGACGAGCGTGACACCACGATGCCTGTAGCAATGGCAACAACGTTGCG
CAAACTATTAACTGGCGAACTACTTACTCTAGCTTCCCGGCAACAATTAATAGACTGGATGGAGGCGGAT
AAAGTTGCAGGACCACTTCTGCGCTCGGCCCTTCCGGCTGGCTGGTTTATTGCTGATAAATCTGGAGCCG
GTGAGCGTGGGTCTCGCGGTATCATTGCAGCACTGGGGCCAGATGGTAAGCCCTCCCGTATCGTAGTTAT
CTACACGACGGGGAGTCAGGCAACTATGGATGAACGAAATAGACAGATCGCTGAGATAGGTGCCTCACTG
ATTAAGCATTGGTAACTGTCAGACCAAGTTTACTCATATATACTTTAGATTGATTTAAAACTTCATTTTT
AATTTAAAAGGATCTAGGTGAAGATCCTTTTTGATAATCTCATGACCAAAATCCCTTAACGTGAGTTTTC
GTTCCACTGAGCGTCAGACCCCGTAGAAAAGATCAAAGGATCTTCTTGAGATCCTTTTTTTCTGCGCGTA
ATCTGCTGCTTGCAAACAAAAAAACCACCGCTACCAGCGGTGGTTTGTTTGCCGGATCAAGAGCTACCAA
CTCTTTTTCCGAAGGTAACTGGCTTCAGCAGAGCGCAGATACCAAATACTGTTCTTCTAGTGTAGCCGTA
GTTAGGCCACCACTTCAAGAACTCTGTAGCACCGCCTACATACCTCGCTCTGCTAATCCTGTTACCAGTG
GCTGCTGCCAGTGGCGATAAGTCGTGTCTTACCGGGTTGGACTCAAGACGATAGTTACCGGATAAGGCGC
AGCGGTCGGGCTGAACGGGGGGTTCGTGCACACAGCCCAGCTTGGAGCGAACGACCTACACCGAACTGAG
ATACCTACAGCGTGAGCTATGAGAAAGCGCCACGCTTCCCGAAGGGAGAAAGGCGGACAGGTATCCGGTA
AGCGGCAGGGTCGGAACAGGAGAGCGCACGAGGGAGCTTCCAGGGGGAAACGCCTGGTATCTTTATAGTC
CTGTCGGGTTTCGCCACCTCTGACTTGAGCGTCGATTTTTGTGATGCTCGTCAGGGGGGCGGAGCCTATG
GAAAAACGCCAGCAACGCGGCCTTTTTACGGTTCCTGGCCTTTTGCTGGCCTTTTGCTCACATGTTCTTT
CCTGCGTTATCCCCTGATTCTGTGGATAACCGTATTACCGCCTTTGAGTGAGCTGATACCGCTCGCCGCA
GCCGAACGACCGAGCGCAGCGAGTCAGTGAGCGAGGAAGCGGAAGAGCGCCCAATACGCAAACCGCCTCT
CCCCGCGCGTTGGCCGATTCATTAATGCAGCTGGCACGACAGGTTTCCCGACTGGAAAGCGGGCAGTGAG
CGCAACGCAATTAATGTGAGTTAGCTCACTCATTAGGCACCCCAGGCTTTACACTTTATGCTTCCGGCTC
GTATGTTGTGTGGAATTGTGAGCGGATAACAATTTCACACAGGAAACAGCTATGACCATGATTACGCCAA
GCTTACCGCATCAGGAAATTGTAAGCGTTAATATTTTGTTAAAATTCGCGTTAAATTTTTGTTAAATCAG
CTCATTTTTTAACCAATAGGCCGAAATCGGCAAAATCCCTTATAAATCAAAAGAATAGACCGAGATAGGG
T
[37 nt withheld, positions 7352-7388]
AAAGAACGTGGACTCCAACGTCAAAGG
[49 nt withheld, positions 7416-7464]
T
[91 nt withheld, positions 7466-7556]
G
[124 nt withheld, positions 7558-7681]
CCATTCGC
